Addgene plasmid #139654: pAAV MCS mCherry-KASH
Purpose: (Empty Backbone) Cloning template for AAV-based ORANGE knock-in constructs
Depositing lab: Harold MacGillavry. Depositing organization: Utrecht University. Publication: ORANGE: A CRISPR/Cas9-based genome editing toolbox for epitope tagging of endogenous proteins in neurons. Willems J, de Jong APH, Scheefhals N, Mertens E, Catsburg LAE, Poorthuis RB, de Winter F, Verhaagen J, Meye FJ, MacGillavry HD. PLoS Biol. 2020 Apr 10;18(4):e3000665. doi: 10.1371/journal.pbio.3000665. PubMed 32275651.
Backbone
  Vector backbone: pAAV
  Backbone size (bp): 5945
  Vector type: Mammalian Expression, AAV
Growth in bacteria
  Bacterial resistance: Ampicillin, 100 μg/mL
  Growth temperature: 37°C
  Growth strain: NEB Stable
  Copy number: High Copy
Gene/Insert
  Gene/Insert name: mCherry-KASH
  Species: Synthetic
  Promoter: U6
  Cloning method: Restriction Enzyme; 5′ cloning site Unknown (unknown if destroyed)
Terms and licenses: Academic/Nonprofit Terms; Industry Terms: Not Available to Industry
Depositor comments: Please note Addgene NGS found some discrepancies in the ITR regions of these plasmids. These regions are repetitive and can be difficult to sequence using NGS. Depositor confirms plasmids are functional
How to cite: pAAV MCS mCherry-KASH was a gift from Harold MacGillavry (Addgene plasmid # 139654 ; http://n2t.net/addgene:139654 ; RRID:Addgene_139654)
