[The description below was written by a language model from this plasmid's Addgene catalogue record and pLannotate feature annotations shown in this document.]
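Description:
pAAV MCS mCherry-KASH is an empty-backbone AAV transfer plasmid intended as the cloning template for building AAV-delivered ORANGE knock-in constructs, a CRISPR/Cas9-based system for epitope tagging of endogenous proteins in neurons. It is propagated in E. coli as a high-copy plasmid through a ColE1/pUC-type origin with ampicillin selection (AmpR and its bla promoter). An f1 origin and short remnants of lacZα, lacI, rop and bom are carried over from the parental backbone. AAV2 inverted terminal repeats flank the payload so that the intervening DNA can be packaged into recombinant AAV particles. Both ITRs are annotated only as fragments. The depositor notes that sequencing found discrepancies in these repetitive regions, but confirms that the plasmid is functional.

Between the ITRs, the annotated cassette consists of the EF-1α core promoter with portions of EF-1α intron A, followed by mCherry fused in frame to a fragment of human SYNE3 (nesprin-3), which supplies the KASH domain, then a short multiple cloning site remnant and the human growth hormone polyadenylation signal. A KASH domain anchors the red fluorescent protein to the outer nuclear envelope, giving a nucleus-associated marker of transduced cells. The catalogue entry lists U6 as the promoter, but no U6 promoter or guide RNA scaffold appears in the feature table. An unannotated stretch lies between the two EF-1α intron segments, and the record does not say what it contains. The sequenced record is also slightly shorter than the stated backbone size. Users would presumably insert the guide RNA and donor components of a knock-in design into the cloning sites, although the record does not give these details.
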