Features (pLannotate 1.2.2; 17 found; start..end, strand, type, name):
     35..145     +  repeat_region  AAV2 ITR (fragment): inverted terminal repeat of adeno-associated virus serotype 2 inverted
    256..467     +  promoter       EF-1α core promoter: core promoter for human elongation factor EF-1α
    468..577     +  intron         EF-1α intron A (fragment): intron upstream of the start codon of human EF-1α
   1203..1406    +  intron         EF-1α intron A: truncated intron upstream of the start codon of human EF-1α
   1428..2132    +  CDS            mCherry: mCherry is a basic (constitutively fluorescent) red fluorescent protein published in 2004, derived from Discosoma sp.. It is reported to be a very rapidly-maturing monomer with low acid sensitivity.
   2124..2396    +  CDS            SYNE3 (fragment): SYNE3_HUMAN - Also known as C14orf139 From Homo sapiens (Human).
   2398..2427    +  misc_feature   MCS (fragment): pBluescript multiple cloning site
   2449..2925    +  polyA_signal   hGH poly(A) signal: human growth hormone polyadenylation signal
   2969..3007    +  repeat_region  AAV2 ITR (fragment): inverted terminal repeat of adeno-associated virus serotype 2 inverted
   3011..3064    -  CDS            lacI (fragment): lac repressor; lacI; The lac repressor binds to the lac operator to inhibit transcription in E. coli. This inhibition can be relieved by adding lactose or isopropyl-β-D-thiogalactopyranoside (IPTG).
   3247..3835    -  rep_origin     ori: high-copy-number ColE1/pMB1/pBR322/pUC origin of replication
   4006..4866    -  CDS            AmpR: β-lactamase; bla; confers resistance to ampicillin, carbenicillin, and related antibiotics
   4867..4971    -  promoter       AmpR promoter: bla
   5066..5101    +  CDS            rop (fragment): Rop protein, which maintains plasmids at low copy number; rop
   5203..5302    +  misc_feature   bom (fragment): basis of mobility region from pBR322
   5330..5758    -  rep_origin     f1 ori (sequence partly withheld): f1 bacteriophage origin of replication; arrow indicates direction of (+) strand synthesis
   5762..14      -  CDS            lacZα (fragment) (across the origin): LacZα fragment of β-galactosidase; lacZ fragment
>Addgene plasmid #139654 | pAAV MCS mCherry-KASH | addgene full sequence | sequence record 296060 | Addgene NGS Result
CGCTATTACGCCAGGCTGCAGGGGGGGGGGGGGGGTTGGCCACTCCCTCTCTGCGCGCTCGCTCGCTCAC
TGAGGCCGGGCGACCAAAGGTCGCCCGACGCCCGGGCTTTGCCCGGGCGGCCTCAGTGAGCGAGCGAGCG
CGCAGAGAGGGAGTGGCCAACTCCATCACTAGGGGTTCCTCAGATCCCATGGGGCGCGCCGCTAGCGGTA
CCGGATCCTACGTATCTAGAGTCGACGGCTCCGGTGCCCGTCAGTGGGCAGAGCGCACATCGCCCACAGT
CCCCGAGAAGTTGGGGGGAGGGGTCGGCAATTGAACCGGTGCCTAGAGAAGGTGGCGCGGGGTAAACTGG
GAAAGTGATGTCGTGTACTGGCTCCGCCTTTTTCCCGAGGGTGGGGGAGAACCGTATATAAGTGCAGTAG
TCGCCGTGAACGTTCTTTTTCGCAACGGGTTTGCCGCCAGAACACAGGTAAGTGCCGTGTGTGGTTCCCG
CGGGCCTGGCCTCTTTACGGGTTATGGCCCTTGCGTGCCTTGAATTACTTCCACCTGGCTGCAGTACGTG
ATTCTTGATCCCGAGCTTCGGGTTGGAAGTGGGTGGGAGAGTTCGAGGCCTTGCGCTTAAGGAGCCCCTT
CGCCTCGTGCTTGAGTTGAGGCCTGGCCTGGGCGCTGGGGCCGCCGCGTGCGAATCTGGTGGCACCTTCG
CGCCTGTCTCGCTGCTTTCGATAAGTCTCTAGCCATTTAAAATTTTTGATGACCTGCTGCGACGCTTTTT
TTCTGGCAAGATAGTCTTGTAAATGCGGGCCAAGATCTGCACACTGGTATTTCGGTTTTTGGGGCCGCGG
GCGGCGACGGGGCCCGTGCGTCCCAGCGCACATGTTCGGCGAGGCGGGGCCTGCGAGCGCGGCCACCGAG
AATCGGACGGGGGTAGTCTCAAGCTGGCCGGCCTGCTCTGGTGCCTGGCCTCGCGCCGCCGTGTATCGCC
CCGCCCTGGGCGGCAAGGCTGGCCCGGTCGGCACCAGTTGCGTGAGCGGAAAGATGGCCGCTTCCCGGCC
CTGCTGCAGGGAGCTCAAAATGGAGGACGCGGCGCTCGGGAGAGCGGGCGGGTGAGTCACCCACACAAAG
GAAAAGGGCCTTTCCGTCCTCAGCCGTCGCTTCATGTGACTCCACGGAGTACCGGGCGCTGTCCAGGCAC
CTCGATTAGTTCTCGAGCTTTTGGAGTACGTCGTCTTTAGGTTGGGGGGAGGGGTTTTATGCGATGGAGT
TTCCCCACACTGAGTGGGTGGAGACTGAAGTTAGGCCAGCTTGGCACTTGATGTAATTCTCCTTGGAATT
TGCCCTTTTTGAGTTTGGATCTTGGTTCATTCTCAAGCCTCAGACAGTGGTTCAAAGTTTTTTTCTTCCA
TTTCAGGTGTCGTGAGCCACCATGCAAGTGAGCAAGGGCGAGGAGGATAACATGGCCATCATCAAGGAGT
TCATGCGCTTCAAGGTGCACATGGAGGGCTCCGTGAACGGCCACGAGTTCGAGATCGAGGGCGAGGGCGA
GGGCCGCCCCTACGAGGGCACCCAGACCGCCAAGCTGAAGGTGACCAAGGGTGGCCCCCTGCCCTTCGCC
TGGGACATCCTGTCCCCTCAGTTCATGTACGGCTCCAAGGCCTACGTGAAGCACCCCGCCGACATCCCCG
ACTACTTGAAGCTGTCCTTCCCCGAGGGCTTCAAGTGGGAGCGCGTGATGAACTTCGAGGACGGCGGCGT
GGTGACCGTGACCCAGGACTCCTCCCTGCAGGACGGCGAGTTCATCTACAAGGTGAAGCTGCGCGGCACC
AACTTCCCCTCCGACGGCCCCGTAATGCAGAAGAAGACTATGGGCTGGGAGGCCTCCTCCGAGCGGATGT
ACCCCGAGGACGGCGCCCTGAAGGGCGAGATCAAGCAGAGGCTGAAGCTGAAGGACGGCGGCCACTACGA
CGCTGAGGTCAAGACCACCTACAAGGCCAAGAAGCCCGTGCAGCTGCCCGGCGCCTACAACGTCAACATC
AAGTTGGACATCACCTCCCACAACGAGGACTACACCATCGTGGAACAGTACGAACGCGCCGAGGGCCGCC
ACTCCACCGGCGGCATGGACGAGCTGTACAAGTCCGGACTCAGATCTCGAGAGGAGGAGGAGGAGACAGA
CAGCAGGATGCCCCACCTCGACAGCCCCGGCAGCTCCCAGCCGAGACGCTCCTTCCTCTCAAGGGTGATC
AGGGCAGCGCTACCGTTGCAGCTGCTTCTGCTGCTGCTGCTGCTCCTGGCCTGCCTGCTACCTGCCTCTG
AAGATGACTACAGCTGCACCCAGGCCAACAACTTTGCCCGATCCTTCTACCCCATGCTGCGGTACACCAA
CGGGCCACCTCCCACCTAGGAATTCGATATCAAGCTTATCGATACCGAGCGCTGCTCGAGAGATCTACGG
GTGGCATCCCTGTGACCCCTCCCCAGTGCCTCTCCTGGCCCTGGAAGTTGCCACTCCAGTGCCCACCAGC
CTTGTCCTAATAAAATTAAGTTGCATCATTTTGTCTGACTAGGTGTCCTTCTATAATATTATGGGGTGGA
GGGGGGTGGTATGGAGCAAGGGGCAAGTTGGGAAGACAACCTGTAGGGCCTGCGGGGTCTATTGGGAACC
AAGCTGGAGTGCAGTGGCACAATCTTGGCTCACTGCAATCTCCGCCTCCTGGGTTCAAGCGATTCTCCTG
CCTCAGCCTCCCGAGTTGTTGGGATTCCAGGCATGCATGACCAGGCTCAGCTAATTTTTGTTTTTTTGGT
AGAGACGGGGTTTCACCATATTGGCCAGGCTGGTCTCCAACTCCTAATCTCAGGTGATCTACCCACCTTG
GCCTCCCAAATTGCTGGGATTACAGGCGTGAACCACTGCTCCCTTCCCTGTCCTTCTGATTTTGTAGGTA
ACCACGTGCGGACCGAGCGGCCGATCTGAGGAACCCCTAGTGATGGAGTTGGCCACTCCCTCTCTGCAGC
CTGCATTAATGAATCGGCCAACGCGCGGGGAGAGGCGGTTTGCGTATTGGGCGCTCTTCCGCTTCCTCGC
TCACTGACTCGCTGCGCTCGGTCGTTCGGCTGCGGCGAGCGGTATCAGCTCACTCAAAGGCGGTAATACG
GTTATCCACAGAATCAGGGGATAACGCAGGAAAGAACATGTGAGCAAAAGGCCAGCAAAAGGCCAGGAAC
CGTAAAAAGGCCGCGTTGCTGGCGTTTTTCCATAGGCTCCGCCCCCCTGACGAGCATCACAAAAATCGAC
GCTCAAGTCAGAGGTGGCGAAACCCGACAGGACTATAAAGATACCAGGCGTTTCCCCCTGGAAGCTCCCT
CGTGCGCTCTCCTGTTCCGACCCTGCCGCTTACCGGATACCTGTCCGCCTTTCTCCCTTCGGGAAGCGTG
GCGCTTTCTCATAGCTCACGCTGTAGGTATCTCAGTTCGGTGTAGGTCGTTCGCTCCAAGCTGGGCTGTG
TGCACGAACCCCCCGTTCAGCCCGACCGCTGCGCCTTATCCGGTAACTATCGTCTTGAGTCCAACCCGGT
AAGACACGACTTATCGCCACTGGCAGCAGCCACTGGTAACAGGATTAGCAGAGCGAGGTATGTAGGCGGT
GCTACAGAGTTCTTGAAGTGGTGGCCTAACTACGGCTACACTAGAAGAACAGTATTTGGTATCTGCGCTC
TGCTGAAGCCAGTTACCTTCGGAAAAAGAGTTGGTAGCTCTTGATCCGGCAAACAAACCACCGCTGGTAG
CGGTGGTTTTTTTGTTTGCAAGCAGCAGATTACGCGCAGAAAAAAAGGATCTCAAGAAGATCCTTTGATC
TTTTCTACGGGGTCTGACGCTCAGTGGAACGAAAACTCACGTTAAGGGATTTTGGTCATGAGATTATCAA
AAAGGATCTTCACCTAGATCCTTTTAAATTAAAAATGAAGTTTTAAATCAATCTAAAGTATATATGAGTA
AACTTGGTCTGACAGTTACCAATGCTTAATCAGTGAGGCACCTATCTCAGCGATCTGTCTATTTCGTTCA
TCCATAGTTGCCTGACTCCCCGTCGTGTAGATAACTACGATACGGGAGGGCTTACCATCTGGCCCCAGTG
CTGCAATGATACCGCGAGACCCACGCTCACCGGCTCCAGATTTATCAGCAATAAACCAGCCAGCCGGAAG
GGCCGAGCGCAGAAGTGGTCCTGCAACTTTATCCGCCTCCATCCAGTCTATTAATTGTTGCCGGGAAGCT
AGAGTAAGTAGTTCGCCAGTTAATAGTTTGCGCAACGTTGTTGCCATTGCTACAGGCATCGTGGTGTCAC
GCTCGTCGTTTGGTATGGCTTCATTCAGCTCCGGTTCCCAACGATCAAGGCGAGTTACATGATCCCCCAT
GTTGTGCAAAAAAGCGGTTAGCTCCTTCGGTCCTCCGATCGTTGTCAGAAGTAAGTTGGCCGCAGTGTTA
TCACTCATGGTTATGGCAGCACTGCATAATTCTCTTACTGTCATGCCATCCGTAAGATGCTTTTCTGTGA
CTGGTGAGTACTCAACCAAGTCATTCTGAGAATAGTGTATGCGGCGACCGAGTTGCTCTTGCCCGGCGTC
AATACGGGATAATACCGCGCCACATAGCAGAACTTTAAAAGTGCTCATCATTGGAAAACGTTCTTCGGGG
CGAAAACTCTCAAGGATCTTACCGCTGTTGAGATCCAGTTCGATGTAACCCACTCGTGCACCCAACTGAT
CTTCAGCATCTTTTACTTTCACCAGCGTTTCTGGGTGAGCAAAAACAGGAAGGCAAAATGCCGCAAAAAA
GGGAATAAGGGCGACACGGAAATGTTGAATACTCATACTCTTCCTTTTTCAATATTATTGAAGCATTTAT
CAGGGTTATTGTCTCATGAGCGGATACATATTTGAATGTATTTAGAAAAATAAACAAATAGGGGTTCCGC
GCACATTTCCCCGAAAAGTGCCACCTGACGTCTAAGAAACCATTATTATCATGACATTAACCTATAAAAA
TAGGCGTATCACGAGGCCCTTTCGTCTCGCGCGTTTCGGTGATGACGGTGAAAACCTCTGACACATGCAG
CTCCCGGAGACGGTCACAGCTTGTCTGTAAGCGGATGCCGGGAGCAGACAAGCCCGTCAGGGCGCGTCAG
CGGGTGTTGGCGGGTGTCGGGGCTGGCTTAACTATGCGGCATCAGAGCAGATTGTACTGAGAGTGCACCA
TATGCGGTGTGAAATACCGCACAGATGCGTAAGGAGAAAATACCGCATCAGGAAATTGTAAGCGTTAATA
TTTTGTTAAAATTCGCGTTAAATTTTTGTTAAATCAGCTCATTTTTTAACCAATAGGCCGAAATCGGCAA
AATCCCTTATAAATCAAAAGAATAGACCGAGATAGGGT
[37 nt withheld, positions 5429-5465]
AAAGAACGTGGACTCCAACGTCAAAGG
[49 nt withheld, positions 5493-5541]
T
[91 nt withheld, positions 5543-5633]
G
[124 nt withheld, positions 5635-5758]
CCATTCGCCATTCAGGCTGCGCAACTGTTGGGAAGGGCGATCGGTGCGGGCCTCTT
